>Addgene plasmid #206956 | CaMKIIa-mScarlet-I-P2A-2M-Qt-FLAG | addgene full sequence | sequence record 409232 | Addgene NGS Result
CCTGCAGGCAGCTGCGCGCTCGCTCGCTCACTGAGGCCGCCCGGGCGTCGGGCGACCTTTGGTCGCCCGG
CCTCAGTGAGCGAGCGAGCGCGCAGAGAGGGAGTGGCCAACTCCATCACTAGGGGTTCCTGCGGCCGCAC
GCGTTTAACATTATGGCCTTAGGTCACTTCATCTCCATGGGGTTCTTCTTCTGATTTTCTAGAAAATGAG
ATGGGGGTGCAGAGAGCTTCCTCAGTGACCTGCCCAGGGTCACATCAGAAATGTCAGAGCTAGAACTTGA
ACTCAGATTACTAATCTTAAATTCCATGCCTTGGGGGCATGCAAGTACGATATACAGAAGGAGTGAACTC
ATTAGGGCAGATGACCAATGAGTTTAGGAAAGAAGAGTCCAGGGCAGGGTACATCTACACCACCCGCCCA
GCCCTGGGTGAGTCCAGCCACGTTCACCTCATTATAGTTGCCTCTCTCCAGTCCTACCTTGACGGGAAGC
ACAAGCAGAAACTGGGACAGGAGCCCCAGGAGACCAAATCTTCATGGTCCCTCTGGGAGGATGGGTGGGG
AGAGCTGTGGCAGAGGCCTCAGGAGGGGCCCTGCTGCTCAGTGGTGACAGATAGGGGTGAGAAAGCAGAC
AGAGTCATTCCGTCAGCATTCTGGGTCTGTTTGGTACTTCTTCTCACGCTAAGGTGGCGGTGTGATATGC
ACAATGGCTAAAAAGCAGGGAGAGCTGGAAAGAAACAAGGACAGAGACAGAGGCCAAGTCAACCAGACCA
ATTCCCAGAGGAAGCAAAGAAACCATTACAGAGACTACAAGGGGGAAGGGAAGGAGAGATGAATTAGCTT
CCCCTGTAAACCTTAGAACCCAGCTGTTGCCAGGGCAACGGGGCAATACCTGTCTCTTCAGAGGAGATGA
AGTTGCCAGGGTAACTACATCCTGTCTTTCTCAAGGACCATCCCAGAATGTGGCACCCACTAGCCGTTAC
CATAGCAACTGCCTCTTTGCCCCACTTAATCCCATCCCGTCTGTTAAAAGGGCCCTATAGTTGGAGGTGG
GGGAGGTAGGAAGAGCGATGATCACTTGTGGACTAAGTTTGTTCGCATCCCCTTCTCCAACCCCCTCAGT
ACATCACCCTGGGGGAACAGGGTCCACTTGCTCCTGGGCCCACACAGTCCTGCAGTATTGTGTATATAAG
GCCAGGGCAAAGAGGAGCAGGTTTTAAAGTGAAAGGCAGGCAGGTGTTGGGGAGGCAGTTACCGGGGCAA
CGGGAACAGGGCGTTTCGGAGGTGGTTGCCATGGGGACCTGGATGCTGACGAAGGCTCGCGAGGCTGTGA
GCAGCCACAGTGCCCTGCTCAGAAGCCCCAAGCTCGTCAGTCAAGCCGGTTCTCCGTTTGCACTCAGGAG
CACGGGCAGGCGAGTGGCCCCTAGTTCTGGGGGCAGCTCTAGAGCGGTACCGCCACCATGGTTTCTAAAG
GCGAGGCCGTGATCAAAGAGTTCATGAGGTTCAAGGTGCACATGGAAGGCAGCATGAACGGCCACGAGTT
CGAGATCGAAGGCGAAGGCGAGGGCAGACCTTACGAGGGAACTCAGACCGCCAAGCTGAAAGTGACCAAA
GGCGGCCCTCTGCCTTTCAGCTGGGACATCCTGTCTCCACAGTTTATGTACGGCAGCAGGGCCTTCATCA
AGCACCCCGCTGACATCCCCGACTACTACAAGCAGTCTTTCCCAGAGGGCTTCAAGTGGGAGAGAGTGAT
GAACTTCGAGGACGGCGGAGCCGTGACTGTGACACAGGACACATCTCTGGAAGATGGGACCCTGATCTAC
AAAGTGAAGCTGCGGGGCACAAACTTCCCTCCAGACGGCCCTGTGATGCAGAAAAAGACAATGGGCTGGG
AAGCCAGCACCGAGAGACTGTACCCTGAAGATGGCGTGCTGAAGGGCGACATCAAGATGGCCCTGAGACT
GAAGGATGGCGGCAGATACCTGGCCGACTTCAAGACCACCTACAAGGCCAAGAAACCTGTGCAGATGCCT
GGCGCCTACAACGTGGACAGAAAGCTGGACATCACCAGCCACAACGAGGACTACACCGTGGTGGAACAGT
ACGAGAGAAGCGAGGGGAGACACAGCACAGGCGGAATGGACGAGCTGTACAAGGGCTCTGGCGCCACAAA
CTTCAGCCTGCTTAAACAGGCCGGCGACGTGGAAGAGAACCCCGGACCTATGGACCCAGAGACCTGTCCG
TGTCCAACTGGAGGTTCTTGTACGTGTAGTGATAAGTGTAAATGCAAGGGATGTAAATGTACTAACTGTA
AGAAATCATGTTGTAGTTGTTGCCCTGCCGGATGTGAGAAATGTGCGAAAGACTGTGTTTGTAAGGGGGA
AGAGGGTGCCAAAGCTGAGGCGGAAAAATGTTCCTGTTGTCAAGGTGGAGGTTCTGGCGGTGGATCGGGA
GGTTCAGCGGATCCTGAAACATGTCCTTGTCCTACTGGTGGAAGTTGTACTTGTTCTGATAAATGTAAGT
GCAAAGGCTGCAAATGTACCAATTGTAAAAAATCTTGTTGTTCGTGTTGTCCCGCTGGTTGTGAAAAGTG
TGCTAAAGATTGTGTATGTAAAGGTGAAGAAGGAGCAAAAGCAGAAGCCGAGAAGTGTTCATGCTGTCAG
GGCAGCGGCCCGGGCAACAAGAGCCAGCTGTACCCTGACAGCCCTCTGACCGACCAGGACTTCAACCAGC
TGGACCAGACCGTGATTGAAGCCGCCAGAAGGCAGCTCGTCGGCAGAAGATTCATCGAGCTGTACGGCCC
TCTCGGCAGAGGCATGCAGAGCGTGTTCAACGACATCTTCATGGAAAGCCACGAGGCCAAGATGGACTTC
CAGGGCAGCTTCGACACCGAGGTGGAAAGCAGCAGAAGAGTGAACTACACAATCCCCATGCTGTACAAGG
ACTTCGTGCTGTACTGGCGCGACCTGGAACAGAGCAAGGCCCTGGACATCCCCATCGATTTTTCCGTGGC
CGCCAACGCCGCTAGAGATGTGGCCTTTCTGGAAGATCAGATGATCTTTCACGGCAGCAAAGAGTTCGAC
ATCCCCGGCCTGATGAACGTGAAGGGCAGACTGACACACCTGATCGGCAATTGGTACGAGAGCGGCAACG
CCTTCCAGGACATCGTGGAAGCCCGGAACAAGCTGCTGGAAATGAACCACAACGGCCCCTACGCTCTGGT
GCTGAGCCCTGAGCTGTATAGCCTGCTGCACAGAGTGCACAAGGACACCAACGTCCTGGAAATCGAGCAC
GTGCGCGAGCTGATTACCGCCGGTGTCTTTCAGAGCCCTGTGCTGAAGGGAAAGTCCGGCGTGATCGTGA
ACACCGGCAGAAACAACCTGGACCTGGCCATCAGCGAGGACTTCGAGACAGCCTATCTGGGCGAAGAGGG
CATGAATCACCCCTTCCGGGTGTACGAGACAGTGGTGCTGCGGATTAAGAGGCCTGCCGCCATCTGCACC
CTGATCGATCCTGAAGAAGGCTCCGGCGACTACAAGGACGACGACGACAAATGAGAATTCGATATCAAGC
TTATCGATAATCAACCTCTGGATTACAAAATTTGTGAAAGATTGACTGGTATTCTTAACTATGTTGCTCC
TTTTACGCTATGTGGATACGCTGCTTTAATGCCTTTGTATCATGCTATTGCTTCCCGTATGGCTTTCATT
TTCTCCTCCTTGTATAAATCCTGGTTGCTGTCTCTTTATGAGGAGTTGTGGCCCGTTGTCAGGCAACGTG
GCGTGGTGTGCACTGTGTTTGCTGACGCAACCCCCACTGGTTGGGGCATTGCCACCACCTGTCAGCTCCT
TTCCGGAACTTTCGCTTTCCCCCTCCCTATTGCCACGGCGGAACTCATCGCCGCCTGCCTTGCCCGCTGC
TGGACAGGGGCTCGGCTGTTGGGCACTGACAATTCCGTGGTGTTGTCGGGGAAATCATCGTCCTTTCCTT
GGCTGCTCGCCTATGTTGCCACCTGGATTCTGCGCGGGACGTCCTTCTGCTACGTCCCTTCGGCCCTCAA
TCCAGCGGACCTTCCTTCCCGCGGCCTGCTGCCGGCTCTGCGGCCTCTTCCGCGTCTTCGCCTTCGCCCT
CAGACGAGTCGGATCTCCCTTTGGGCCGCCTCCCCGCATCGATACCGAGCGCTGCTCGAGAGATCTACGG
GTGGCATCCCTGTGACCCCTCCCCAGTGCCTCTCCTGGCCCTGGAAGTTGCCACTCCAGTGCCCACCAGC
CTTGTCCTAATAAAATTAAGTTGCATCATTTTGTCTGACTAGGTGTCCTTCTATAATATTATGGGGTGGA
GGGGGGTGGTATGGAGCAAGGGGCAAGTTGGGAAGACAACCTGTAGGGCCTGCGGGGTCTATTGGGAACC
AAGCTGGAGTGCAGTGGCACAATCTTGGCTCACTGCAATCTCCGCCTCCTGGGTTCAAGCGATTCTCCTG
CCTCAGCCTCCCGAGTTGTTGGGATTCCAGGCATGCATGACCAGGCTCAGCTAATTTTTGTTTTTTTGGT
AGAGACGGGGTTTCACCATATTGGCCAGGCTGGTCTCCAACTCCTAATCTCAGGTGATCTACCCACCTTG
GCCTCCCAAATTGCTGGGATTACAGGCGTGAACCACTGCTCCCTTCCCTGTCCTTCTGATTTTGTAGGTA
ACCACGTGCGGACCGAGCGGCCGCAGGAACCCCTAGTGATGGAGTTGGCCACTCCCTCTCTGCGCGCTCG
CTCGCTCACTGAGGCCGGGCGACCAAAGGTCGCCCGACGCCCGGGCTTTGCCCGGGCGGCCTCAGTGAGC
GAGCGAGCGCGCAGCTGCCTGCAGGGGCGCCTGATGCGGTATTTTCTCCTTACGCATCTGTGCGGTATTT
CACACCGCATA
[95 nt withheld, positions 4912-5006]
T
[46 nt withheld, positions 5008-5053]
C
[141 nt withheld, positions 5055-5195]
CCTTTGACGTTGGAGTCCACGTTCTTT
[37 nt withheld, positions 5223-5259]
ACTCTATCTCGGGCTATTCTTTTGATTTATAAGGGATTTTGCCGATTTCGGTCTATTGGTTAAAAAATGA
GCTGATTTAACAAAAATTTAACGCGAATTTTAACAAAATATTAACGTTTACAATTTTATGGTGCACTCTC
AGTACAATCTGCTCTGATGCCGCATAGTTAAGCCAGCCCCGACACCCGCCAACACCCGCTGACGCGCCCT
GACGGGCTTGTCTGCTCCCGGCATCCGCTTACAGACAAGCTGTGACCGTCTCCGGGAGCTGCATGTGTCA
GAGGTTTTCACCGTCATCACCGAAACGCGCGAGACGAAAGGGCCTCGTGATACGCCTATTTTTATAGGTT
AATGTCATGATAATAATGGTTTCTTAGACGTCAGGTGGCACTTTTCGGGGAAATGTGCGCGGAACCCCTA
TTTGTTTATTTTTCTAAATACATTCAAATATGTATCCGCTCATGAGACAATAACCCTGATAAATGCTTCA
ATAATATTGAAAAAGGAAGAGTATGAGTATTCAACATTTCCGTGTCGCCCTTATTCCCTTTTTTGCGGCA
TTTTGCCTTCCTGTTTTTGCTCACCCAGAAACGCTGGTGAAAGTAAAAGATGCTGAAGATCAGTTGGGTG
CACGAGTGGGTTACATCGAACTGGATCTCAACAGCGGTAAGATCCTTGAGAGTTTTCGCCCCGAAGAACG
TTTTCCAATGATGAGCACTTTTAAAGTTCTGCTATGTGGCGCGGTATTATCCCGTATTGACGCCGGGCAA
GAGCAACTCGGTCGCCGCATACACTATTCTCAGAATGACTTGGTTGAGTACTCACCAGTCACAGAAAAGC
ATCTTACGGATGGCATGACAGTAAGAGAATTATGCAGTGCTGCCATAACCATGAGTGATAACACTGCGGC
CAACTTACTTCTGACAACGATCGGAGGACCGAAGGAGCTAACCGCTTTTTTGCACAACATGGGGGATCAT
GTAACTCGCCTTGATCGTTGGGAACCGGAGCTGAATGAAGCCATACCAAACGACGAGCGTGACACCACGA
TGCCTGTAGCAATGGCAACAACGTTGCGCAAACTATTAACTGGCGAACTACTTACTCTAGCTTCCCGGCA
ACAATTAATAGACTGGATGGAGGCGGATAAAGTTGCAGGACCACTTCTGCGCTCGGCCCTTCCGGCTGGC
TGGTTTATTGCTGATAAATCTGGAGCCGGTGAGCGTGGGTCTCGCGGTATCATTGCAGCACTGGGGCCAG
ATGGTAAGCCCTCCCGTATCGTAGTTATCTACACGACGGGGAGTCAGGCAACTATGGATGAACGAAATAG
ACAGATCGCTGAGATAGGTGCCTCACTGATTAAGCATTGGTAACTGTCAGACCAAGTTTACTCATATATA
CTTTAGATTGATTTAAAACTTCATTTTTAATTTAAAAGGATCTAGGTGAAGATCCTTTTTGATAATCTCA
TGACCAAAATCCCTTAACGTGAGTTTTCGTTCCACTGAGCGTCAGACCCCGTAGAAAAGATCAAAGGATC
TTCTTGAGATCCTTTTTTTCTGCGCGTAATCTGCTGCTTGCAAACAAAAAAACCACCGCTACCAGCGGTG
GTTTGTTTGCCGGATCAAGAGCTACCAACTCTTTTTCCGAAGGTAACTGGCTTCAGCAGAGCGCAGATAC
CAAATACTGTTCTTCTAGTGTAGCCGTAGTTAGGCCACCACTTCAAGAACTCTGTAGCACCGCCTACATA
CCTCGCTCTGCTAATCCTGTTACCAGTGGCTGCTGCCAGTGGCGATAAGTCGTGTCTTACCGGGTTGGAC
TCAAGACGATAGTTACCGGATAAGGCGCAGCGGTCGGGCTGAACGGGGGGTTCGTGCACACAGCCCAGCT
TGGAGCGAACGACCTACACCGAACTGAGATACCTACAGCGTGAGCTATGAGAAAGCGCCACGCTTCCCGA
AGGGAGAAAGGCGGACAGGTATCCGGTAAGCGGCAGGGTCGGAACAGGAGAGCGCACGAGGGAGCTTCCA
GGGGGAAACGCCTGGTATCTTTATAGTCCTGTCGGGTTTCGCCACCTCTGACTTGAGCGTCGATTTTTGT
GATGCTCGTCAGGGGGGCGGAGCCTATGGAAAAACGCCAGCAACGCGGCCTTTTTACGGTTCCTGGCCTT
TTGCTGGCCTTTTGCTCACATGT
Features (pLannotate 1.2.2; 19 found; start..end, strand, type, name):
     12..39      +  repeat_region  AAV2 ITR (fragment): inverted terminal repeat of adeno-associated virus serotype 2 inverted
     68..95      +  repeat_region  AAV2 ITR (fragment): inverted terminal repeat of adeno-associated virus serotype 2 inverted
    149..1437    +  promoter       CaMKII promoter: promoter for the mouse calcium/calmodulin-dependent kinase II α subunit
   1458..2153    +  CDS            mScarlet-I: mScarlet-I is a basic (constitutively fluorescent) red fluorescent protein published in 2016, derived from synthetic construct. It is reported to be a rapidly-maturing monomer with moderate acid sensitivity.
   2220..2351    +  CDS            Mt3 (fragment): MT3_MOUSE - Experimental evidence at protein level: Swiss-Prot protein existence level 1. Binds heavy metals. Contains three zinc and three copper atoms per polypeptide chain and only a negligible amount of cadmium. Inhibits survival and neurite formation of cortical neurons in vitro (By similarity). From Mus musculus (Mouse).
   2422..2459    +  CDS            Twin-Strep-tag (fragment): two Strep-Tag®II moieties connected by a linker for enhanced binding to Strep-Tactin®, an engineered form of streptavidin (Schmidt et al., 2013)
   2499..2582    +  CDS            MTA_COLVI (fragment): Experimental evidence at transcript level: Swiss-Prot protein existence level 2. Metallothioneins have a high content of cysteine residues that bind various heavy metals. From Colinus virginianus (Northern bobwhite) (Tetrao virginianus).
   3528..3550    +  CDS            5xFLAG (fragment): five tandem FLAG® epitope tags
   3555..3579    +  misc_feature   MCS (fragment): pBluescript multiple cloning site
   3579..4167    +  misc_feature   WPRE: woodchuck hepatitis virus posttranscriptional regulatory element
   4199..4675    +  polyA_signal   hGH poly(A) signal: human growth hormone polyadenylation signal
   4715..4855    +  repeat_region  AAV2 ITR: inverted terminal repeat of adeno-associated virus serotype 2 inverted
   4860..4911    -  misc_feature   bom (fragment): basis of mobility region from pBR322
   4930..5385    +  rep_origin     f1 ori (sequence partly withheld): f1 bacteriophage origin of replication; arrow indicates direction of (+) strand synthesis
   5386..5435    -  misc_feature   bom (fragment): basis of mobility region from pBR322
   5537..5572    -  CDS            rop (fragment): Rop protein, which maintains plasmids at low copy number; rop
   5667..5771    +  promoter       AmpR promoter: bla
   5772..6632    +  CDS            AmpR: β-lactamase; bla; confers resistance to ampicillin, carbenicillin, and related antibiotics
   6803..7391    +  rep_origin     ori: high-copy-number ColE1/pMB1/pBR322/pUC origin of replication
