[The description below was written by a language model from this plasmid's Addgene catalogue record and pLannotate feature annotations shown in this document.]
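Description:
CaMKIIa-mScarlet-I-P2A-2M-Qt-FLAG is a 7.5 kb AAV transfer plasmid built on the pAAV-CaMKIIa backbone for producing recombinant adeno-associated virus that expresses a fluorescent marker together with an electron-microscopy-visible encapsulin ("EMcapsulin") in neurons. The expression cassette sits between AAV2 inverted terminal repeats, which direct replication and packaging of the intervening DNA into capsids. The annotation detects the left ITR only as short fragments, while the right one is called in full. In bacteria the plasmid is maintained by a high-copy ColE1/pUC-type origin and selected with ampicillin through the bla gene. An f1 phage origin is also present in the backbone.

Transcription is driven by the mouse CaMKIIα promoter, commonly used to restrict expression to excitatory forebrain neurons. It directs a single open reading frame that begins with the rapidly maturing monomeric red fluorescent protein mScarlet-I. According to the construct name, this is followed by a P2A self-cleaving peptide, which is not separately annotated. P2A allows the reporter and the second product to be made as separate polypeptides from one transcript. The downstream product, 2M-Qt-FLAG, consists of metallothionein sequences fused to the QtEnc encapsulin shell protein with a C-terminal FLAG epitope. "2M" presumably denotes two copies of mouse MT3, and the second metallothionein hit and the partial Strep-tag hit in the table are probably annotation approximations. The encapsulin coding region itself is not annotated in the feature table. The metal-binding metallothionein domains are intended to give the self-assembling nanocompartments contrast in electron microscopy. A WPRE and the human growth hormone polyadenylation signal enhance transcript stability and processing. The construct serves as a genetically encoded barcode for correlative fluorescence and volume electron microscopy, and the depositor notes that AAV5 particles were used.
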