Addgene plasmid #206956: CaMKIIa-mScarlet-I-P2A-2M-Qt-FLAG
Purpose: AAV plasmid for CaMKIIa driven co-expression of mScarlet-I and 2M-Qt-FLAG EMcapsulins
Depositing lab: Gil Westmeyer. Depositing organization: Technische Universitaet Muenchen (TUM). Publication: Genetically encoded barcodes for correlative volume electron microscopy. Sigmund F, Berezin O, Beliakova S, Magerl B, Drawitsch M, Piovesan A, Goncalves F, Bodea SV, Winkler S, Bousraou Z, Grosshauser M, Samara E, Pujol-Marti J, Schadler S, So C, Irsen S, Walch A, Kofler F, Piraud M, Kornfeld J, Briggman K, Westmeyer GG. Nat Biotechnol. 2023 Apr 17. doi: 10.1038/s41587-023-01713-y. PubMed 37069313.
Backbone
  Vector backbone: pAAV-CaMKIIa
  Vector type: AAV
Growth in bacteria
  Bacterial resistance: Ampicillin, 100 μg/mL
  Growth temperature: 30°C
  Growth strain: NEB Stable
  Copy number: High Copy
Gene/Insert
  Gene/Insert name: mScarlet-I, MmMT3, QtEnc
  Species: M. musculus (mouse)
  Tag / fusion protein: FLAG (C terminal on insert)
  Cloning method: Gibson Cloning
Terms and licenses: Academic/Nonprofit Terms; Industry Terms: Not Available to Industry
Depositor comments: The AAVs (AAV5) used in our study were produced by UNC Vector Core at Chapel Hill
How to cite: CaMKIIa-mScarlet-I-P2A-2M-Qt-FLAG was a gift from Gil Westmeyer (Addgene plasmid # 206956 ; http://n2t.net/addgene:206956 ; RRID:Addgene_206956)
